>Addgene plasmid #156548 | pD649-HAsp-CD70-Fc(DAPA)-AviTag-6xHis | addgene full sequence | sequence record 368523 | Addgene NGS Result
GAACTGGGCGGAGTTAGGGGCGGGATGGGCGGAGTTAGGGGCGGGACTATGGTTGCTGACTAATTGAGAT
GCATGCTTTGCATACTTCTGCCTGCTGGGGAGCCTGGGGACTTTCCACACCTGGTTGCTGACTAATTGAG
ATGCATGCTTTGCATACTTCTGCCTGCTGGGGAGCCTGGGGACTTTCCACACCCTAACTGACACACATTC
CACAGAATTAATTCGCGTTAAATTTTTGTTAAATCAGCTCATTTTTTAACCAATAGGCCGAAATCGGCAA
AATCCCTTATAAATCAAAAGAATAGACCGAGATAGGGTTGAGTGTTGTGATGCAATTTCCTCATTTTATT
AGGAAAGGACAGTGGGAGTGGCACCTTCCAGGGTCAAGGAAGGCACGGGGGAGGGGCAAACAACAGATGG
CTGGCAACTAGAAGGCACAGTCGAGGCTGATTTTCTCTATCTATTTATTTTACTACTCAAGACTATCTTG
CAAAGTAGAAGAACCCTGTCTGCAGTATGACGACCGTGTATACCCGATTGGCTTACCGGGTAACGCGTTG
TGCCAGTGACTACAGGCCGGCCTTAGTGGTGATGGTGGTGGTGTTCATGCCACTCAATCTTCTGAGCCTC
GAAAATATCATTAAGACCGCTGCCGCCGGGGCTCAGGCTCAGGGACTTCTGGGTGTAGTGGTTGTGCAGG
GCCTCGTGCATCACGCTGCAGCTGAACACGTTGCCCTGCTGCCACCTGGACTTGTCCACGGTCAGCTTGC
TGTACAGGAAGAAGCTGCCGTCGCTGTCCAGCACTGGGGGGGTGGTCTTGTAGTTGTTCTCGGGCTGGCC
GTTGCTCTCCCACTCCACGGCGATATCGCTGGGGTAGAAGCCCTTCACCAGACAGGTCAGGGACACCTGG
TTCTTGGTCATCTCCTCCCGGCTGGGGGGCAGGGTGTACACCTGGGGCTCCCGTGGCTGGCCCTTGGCCT
TGCTGATTGTCTTTTCGATTGGGGCAGCCAGGGCCTTGTTGGAGACTTTGCACTTGTATTCTTTGCCGTT
CAGCCAGTCCTGGTGCAGCACGGTCAGCACGGACACCACCCTGTAGGTGCTGTTGTACTGCTCCTCTCTG
GGCTTGGTCTTGGCGTTGTGCACCTCCACGCCGTCCACGTACCAGTTGAACTTCACCTCTGGGTCCTCGT
GGGACACGGCCACCACCACGCAGGTCACCTCGGGGGTCCTGCTGATCATCAGGGTGTCCTTGGGCTTGGG
GGGGAACAGGAACACGGAAGGCCCTCCCAGCAGTTCTGGAGCTGGGCAGGGGGGGCAGGTGTGGGTCTTG
TCGCCGCCCGGCGCGCCAGGTCGGACCCACTGCACGCCGAAGAATGTCTCGTCGGTGTTTCTGCTAGGCA
GCAGGGTGCCTGTCAGATTGGTACACAGGGTATCGCCTCTGGCCAGTGGTGTCAGTCTCTGGCTGGCAAT
TGTACAGCCCTGGTGGAAGCTCAGCCGCAGCAGAGAGATAGATCTGCTGGCAGGGCTACAGATTCCCACG
GCCAGTGTTGTAGGATGGTGTCTGCTGGCTGTGGTGCTGCTACAGATGGCCAGGGTCACTTGGATGTGCA
CCATGTAGATGCCGTCGCGGTGGATTCTCAGCTGGCCCTTATCCAGCTCAGGTCCGTGCAGAAAGCTTCT
GCCCAGAGCAGGTCCACCTTGCCAATACAGTCTGGGGTCCTGCTGAGGTCCTGTGTGGTTCAGCTGCAGT
TCGGCAACATCCCATCCAAGAGATTCCAGGGGCAGCTGTTGCTGAGCCTGAGCAAATCTTTGGGCGGCCG
CAGCGAACACCAGGCAGAAGATGTAGCTCAGGGCAATGATGGTCTTCATGGTGGCGCTAGCAGGCGCGTT
TTCGATAGAACCGAGGTGCAGTTGGACCTGGGAGTGGACACCTGTGGAGAGAAAGGCAAAGTGGATGTTA
TTCTATAGTGTCACCTAAATCGTATGTGTATGATACATAAGGTTATGTATTAATTGTAGCCGCGTTCTAA
CGAAGCCAAGGGGGTGGGCCTATAGACTCTATAGGCGGTACTTACGTCACTCTTGGCACGGGGAATCCGC
GTTCCAATGCACCGTTCCCGGCCGCGGAGGCTGGATCGGTCCCGGTGTCTTCTATGGAGGTCAAAACAGC
GTGGATGGCGTCTCCAGGCGATCTGACGGTTCACTAAACGAGCTCTGCTTATATAGACCTCCCACCGTAC
ACGCCTACCGCCCATTTGCGTCAATGGGGCGGAGTTGTTACGACATTTTGGAAAGTCCCGTTGATTTTGG
TGCCAAAACAAACTCCCATTGACGTCAATGGGGTGGAGACTTGGAAATCCCCGTGAGTCAAACCGCTATC
CACGCCCATTGATGTACTGCCAAAACCGCATCACCATGGTAATAGCGATGACTAATACGTAGATGTACTG
CCAAGTAGGAAAGTCCCATAAGGTCATGTACTGGGCATAATGCCAGGCGGGCCATTTACCGTCATTGACG
TCAATAGGGGGCGTACTTGGCATATGATACACTTGATGTACTGCCAAGTGGGCAGTTTACCGTAAATACT
CCACCCATTGACGTCAATGGAAAGTCCCTATTGGCGTTACTATGGGAACATACGTCATTATTGACGTCAA
TGGGCGGGGGTCGTTGGGCGGTCAGCCAGGCGGGCCATTTACCGTAAGTTATGTAACGCGGAACTCCATA
TATGGGCTATGAACTAATGACCCCGTAATTGATTACTATTAATAACTAGTCAATAATCAATGCCAACATG
GCGGTCATATTGGACATGAGCCAATATAAATGTACATATTATGATATAGATACAACGTATGCAATGGCCA
ATAGCCAATATTGATTTATGCTATATAACCAATGAATAATATGGCTAATGGCCAATATTGAGTCAACGCC
ACTGTGCATGAAGCTCGTAATTGTTATCCGCTCACAATTAAGGGCGACACAAAATTTATTCTAAATGATA
ATAAATACTGATAACATCTTATAGTTTGTATTATATTTTGTATTATCGTTGACATGTATAATTTTGATAT
CAAAAACTGATTTTCCCTTTATTATTTTCGAGATTTATTTTCTTAATTCTCTTTAACAAACTAGAAATAT
TGTATATACAAAAAATCATAAATAATAGATGAATAGTTTAATTATAGGTGTTCATCAATCGAAAAAGCAA
CGTATCTTATTTAAAGTGCGTTGCTTTTTTCTCATTTATAAGGTTAAATAATTCTCATATATCAAGCAAA
GTGACAGGCGCCCTTAAATATTCTGACAAATGCTCTTTCCCTAAACTCCCCCCATAAAAAAACCCGCCGA
AGCGGGTTTTTACGTTATTTGCGGATTAACGATTACTCGTTATCAGAACCGCCCAGGGGGCCCGAGCTTA
AGACTGGCCGTCGTTTTACAACACAGAAAGAGTTTGTAGAAACGCAAAAAGGCCATCCGTCAGGGGCCTT
CTGCTTAGTTTGATGCCTGGCAGTTCCCTACTCTCGCCTTCCGCTTCCTCGCTCACTGACTCGCTGCGCT
CGGTCGTTCGGCTGCGGCGAGCGGTATCAGCTCACTCAAAGGCGGTAATACGGTTATCCACAGAATCAGG
GGATAACGCAGGAAAGAACATGTGAGCAAAAGGCCAGCAAAAGGCCAGGAACCGTAAAAAGGCCGCGTTG
CTGGCGTTTTTCCATAGGCTCCGCCCCCCTGACGAGCATCACAAAAATCGACGCTCAAGTCAGAGGTGGC
GAAACCCGACAGGACTATAAAGATACCAGGCGTTTCCCCCTGGAAGCTCCCTCGTGCGCTCTCCTGTTCC
GACCCTGCCGCTTACCGGATACCTGTCCGCCTTTCTCCCTTCGGGAAGCGTGGCGCTTTCTCATAGCTCA
CGCTGTAGGTATCTCAGTTCGGTGTAGGTCGTTCGCTCCAAGCTGGGCTGTGTGCACGAACCCCCCGTTC
AGCCCGACCGCTGCGCCTTATCCGGTAACTATCGTCTTGAGTCCAACCCGGTAAGACACGACTTATCGCC
ACTGGCAGCAGCCACTGGTAACAGGATTAGCAGAGCGAGGTATGTAGGCGGTGCTACAGAGTTCTTGAAG
TGGTGGGCTAACTACGGCTACACTAGAAGAACAGTATTTGGTATCTGCGCTCTGCTGAAGCCAGTTACCT
TCGGAAAAAGAGTTGGTAGCTCTTGATCCGGCAAACAAACCACCGCTGGTAGCGGTGGTTTTTTTGTTTG
CAAGCAGCAGATTACGCGCAGAAAAAAAGGATCTCAAGAAGATCCTTTGATCTTTTCTACGGGGTCTGAC
GCTCAGTGGAACGACGCGCGCGTAACTCACGTTAAGGGATTTTGGTCATGAGCAAGGGGTGTTATGAGCC
ATATTCAGGTATAAATGGGCTCGCGATAATGTTCAGAATTGGTTAATTGGTTGTAACACTGACCCCTATT
TGTTTATTTTTCTAAATACATTCAAATATGTATCCGCTCATGAGACAATAACCCTGATAAATGCTTCAAT
AATATTGAAAAAGGAAGAATATGAGTATTCAACATTTCCGTGTCGCCCTTATTCCCTTTTTTGCGGCATT
TTGCCTTCCTGTTTTTGCTCACCCAGAAACGCTGGTGAAAGTAAAAGATGCTGAAGATCAGTTGGGTGCA
CGAGTGGGTTACATCGAACTGGATCTCAACAGCGGTAAGATCCTTGAGAGTTTTCGCCCCGAAGAACGTT
TTCCAATGATGAGCACTTTTAAAGTTCTGCTATGTGGCGCGGTATTATCCCGTATTGACGCCGGGCAAGA
GCAACTCGGTCGCCGCATACACTATTCTCAGAATGACTTGGTTGAGTACTCACCAGTCACAGAAAAGCAT
CTTACGGATGGCATGACAGTAAGAGAATTATGCAGTGCTGCCATAACCATGAGTGATAACACTGCGGCCA
ACTTACTTCTGACAACGATCGGAGGACCGAAGGAGCTAACCGCTTTTTTGCACAACATGGGGGATCATGT
AACTCGCCTTGATCGTTGGGAACCGGAGCTGAATGAAGCCATACCAAACGACGAGCGTGACACCACGATG
CCTGTAGCGATGGCAACAACGTTGCGCAAACTATTAACTGGCGAACTACTTACTCTAGCTTCCCGGCAAC
AATTAATAGACTGGATGGAGGCGGATAAAGTTGCAGGACCACTTCTGCGCTCGGCCCTTCCGGCTGGCTG
GTTTATTGCTGATAAATCCGGAGCCGGTGAGCGTGGTTCTCGCGGTATCATCGCAGCGCTGGGGCCAGAT
GGTAAGCCCTCCCGTATCGTAGTTATCTACACGACGGGGAGTCAGGCAACTATGGATGAACGAAATAGAC
AGATCGCTGAGATAGGTGCCTCACTGATTAAGCATTGGTAATGACCATGATTACGCCAAGCTCTAGCTAG
AGGTCGACGGTATACAGACATGATAAGATACATTGATGAGTTTGGACAAACCACAACTAGAATGCAGTGA
AAAAAATGCTTTATTTGTGAAATTTGTGATGCTATTGCTTTATTTGTAACCATTATAAGCTGCAATAAAC
AAGTTGGGGTGGGCGAAGAACTCCAGCATGAGATCCCCGCGCTGGAGGATCATCCAGCCGGCGTCCCGGA
AAACGATTCCGAAGCCCAACCTTTCATAGAAGGCGGCGGTGGAATCGAAATCTCGTAGCACGTGTCAGGC
ACCGGGCTTGCGGGTCATGCACCAGGTGCGCGGTCCTTCGGGCACCTCGACGTCGGCGGTGACGGTGAAG
CCGAGCCGCTCGTAGAAGGGGAGGTTGCGGGGCGCGGATGTCTCCAGGAAGGCGGGCACCCCGGCGCGCT
CGGCCGCCTCCACTCCGGGGAGCACGACGGCGCTGCCCAGACCCTTGCCCTGGTGGTCGGGCGAGACGCC
GACGGTGGCCAGGAACCACGCGGGCTCCTTGGGCCGGTGCGGCGCCAGGAGGCCTTCCATCTGTTGCTGC
GCGGCCAGCCGGGAACCGCTCAACTCGGCCATGCGCGGGCCGATCTCGGCGAACACCGCCCCCGCTTCGA
CGCTCTCCGGCGTGGTCCAGACCGCCACCGCGGCGCCGTCGTCCGCGACCCACACCTTGCCGATGTCGAG
CCCGACGCGCGTGAGGAAGAGTTCTTGCAGCTCGGTGACCCGCTCGATGTGGCGGTCCGGATCGACGGTG
TGGCGCGTGGCGGGGTAGTCGGCGAACGCGGCGGCGAGGGTGCGTACGGCCCTGGGGACGTCGTCGCGGG
TGGCGAGGCGCACCGTGGGCTTGTACTCGGTCATGGTTTAGTTCCTCACCTTGTCGTATTATACTATGCC
GATATACTATGCCGATGATTAATTGTCAACACGTGCTGATCAGATCCGAAAATGGATATACAAGCTCCCG
GGAGCTTTTTGCAAAAGCCTAGGCCTCCAAAAAAGCCTCCTCACTACTTCTGGAATAGCTCAGAGGCAGA
GGCGGCCTCGGCCTCTGCATAAATAAAAAAAATTAGTCAGCCATGGGGCGGAGAATGGGCG
Features (pLannotate 1.2.2; 21 found; start..end, strand, type, name):
    220..328     -  rep_origin     f1 ori (fragment): f1 bacteriophage origin of replication; arrow indicates direction of (+) strand synthesis
    329..440     -  polyA_signal   bGH poly(A) signal: bovine growth hormone polyadenylation signal
    655..1332    -  CDS            IGHG1 (fragment): IGHG1_HUMAN - Experimental evidence at protein level: Swiss-Prot protein existence level 1. Constant region of immunoglobulin heavy chains. Immunoglobulins, also known as antibodies, are membrane-bound or secreted glycoproteins produced by B lymphocytes. In the recognition phase of humoral immunity, the membrane-bound immunoglobulins serve as receptors which, upon binding of a specific antigen, trigger the clonal expansion and differentiation of B lymphocytes into immunoglobulins- secreting plasma cells. Secreted immunoglobulins mediate the effector phase of humoral immunity, which results in
   1348..1842    -  CDS            CD70 (fragment): CD70_HUMAN - Also known as CD27L, CD27LG, TNFSF7. Experimental evidence at protein level: Swiss-Prot protein existence level 1. Cytokine which is the ligand for CD27. The CD70-CD27 pathway plays an important role in the generation and maintenance of T cell immunity, in particular during antiviral responses. Upon CD27 binding, induces the proliferation of costimulated T-cells and enhances the generation of cytolytic T-cells. From Homo sapiens (Human).
   1921..1958    -  CDS            IgH signal sequence (fragment): signal sequence from the mouse immunoglobulin heavy chain variable region
   1962..1980    -  promoter       SP6 promoter: promoter for bacteriophage SP6 RNA polymerase
   2032..2075    -  intron         CMV intron (fragment): modified intron A from human cytomegalovirus
   2211..2414    -  promoter       CMV promoter: human cytomegalovirus (CMV) immediate early promoter
   2415..2718    -  enhancer       CMV enhancer: human cytomegalovirus immediate early enhancer
   2961..2977    -  protein_bind   lac operator: The lac repressor binds to the lac operator to inhibit transcription in E. coli. This inhibition can be relieved by adding lactose or isopropyl-β-D-thiogalactopyranoside (IPTG). lac repressor encoded by lacI
   3433..3452    +  CDS            lacZα (fragment): LacZα fragment of β-galactosidase; lacZ fragment
   3477..3494    -  terminator     rrnB T2 terminator (fragment): transcription terminator T2 from the E. coli rrnB gene
   3719..4307    -  rep_origin     ori: high-copy-number ColE1/pMB1/pBR322/pUC origin of replication
   4418..4442    +  CDS            KanR (fragment): aminoglycoside phosphotransferase; aph(3')-Ia; confers resistance to kanamycin
   4472..4568    +  promoter       AmpR promoter (fragment): bla
   4571..5431    +  CDS            AmpR: β-lactamase; bla; confers resistance to ampicillin, carbenicillin, and related antibiotics
   5484..5605    -  polyA_signal   SV40 poly(A) signal: SV40 polyadenylation signal
   5600..5725    -  CDS            ble (fragment): BLE_KLEPN - Experimental evidence at protein level: Swiss-Prot protein existence level 1. Binding protein with a strong affinity to the bleomycin family of antibiotics. Binds to CL990; an antimitotic-antibiotic compound. From Klebsiella pneumoniae.
   5735..6334    -  CDS            PuroR (fragment): puromycin N-acetyltransferase; pac from Streptomyces; confers resistance to puromycin
   6353..6400    -  promoter       EM7 promoter: synthetic bacterial promoter&nbsp
   6448..206     -  promoter       SV40 promoter (across the origin): SV40 enhancer and early promoter
