[The description below was written by a language model from this plasmid's Addgene catalogue record and pLannotate feature annotations shown in this document.]
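Description:
pD649-HAsp-CD70-Fc(DAPA)-AviTag-6xHis is a mammalian expression plasmid built on the pD649 backbone for producing the extracellular domain of human CD70 (TNFSF7, the ligand for CD27) as a secreted, Fc-fused protein. It is maintained in E. coli as a high-copy plasmid through a ColE1/pUC-type origin and selected with ampicillin via the β-lactamase gene. The sequenced record is about 6.6 kb. The annotation also picks up an SV40 promoter and EM7 promoter upstream of a puromycin N-acetyltransferase sequence with an SV40 polyadenylation signal. This suggests a mammalian puromycin selection cassette, although PuroR is annotated only as a fragment and the catalogue entry lists no mammalian selection marker. Short remnants of f1 ori, KanR, ble, lacZα and a lac operator appear to be backbone vestiges.

The expression cassette is driven by the CMV immediate-early enhancer and promoter, followed by a fragment of CMV intron A and an SP6 promoter that could support in vitro transcription and serves as a sequencing primer site. The "HAsp" in the name denotes an N-terminal secretion leader, which the annotation tool matches partially to an immunoglobulin heavy-chain signal sequence. This leader directs the fusion into the secretory pathway. The CD70 ectodomain is cloned between preserved NotI and AscI sites and reads into a human IgG1 Fc carrying the D265A and P329A (DAPA) substitutions, which are generally used to reduce Fc effector interactions. An AviTag for site-specific biotinylation by BirA and a 6xHis tag for metal-affinity purification follow, and the transcript ends at a bGH polyadenylation signal. The construct belongs to a collection of cell-surface protein ectodomains made for a human protein–protein interaction screen. The depositor notes that some plasmids in the collection may carry an IS4-like transposase insertion upstream of the CMV promoter, but no such feature is annotated here.
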