Addgene plasmid #156548: pD649-HAsp-CD70-Fc(DAPA)-AviTag-6xHis
Purpose: Mammalian expression of cell-surface protein extracellular domain fused to Fc(DAPA)-Avi-6xHis. Protein is secreted from cells.
Depositing lab: Chris Garcia. Depositing organization: Stanford University. Publication: A Human IgSF Cell-Surface Interactome Reveals a Complex Network of Protein-Protein Interactions. Wojtowicz WM, Vielmetter J, Fernandes RA, Siepe DH, Eastman CL, Chisholm GB, Cox S, Klock H, Anderson PW, Rue SM, Miller JJ, Glaser SM, Bragstad ML, Vance J, Lam AW, Lesley SA, Zinn K, Garcia KC. Cell. 2020 Aug 20;182(4):1027-1043.e17. doi: 10.1016/j.cell.2020.07.025. PubMed 32822567.
Backbone
  Vector backbone: pD649
  Backbone size w/o insert (bp): 6106
  Vector type: Mammalian Expression
Growth in bacteria
  Bacterial resistance: Ampicillin, 100 μg/mL
  Growth temperature: 37°C
  Growth strain: DH5alpha
  Copy number: High Copy
Gene/Insert
  Gene/Insert name: CD70
  Species: H. sapiens (human)
  Insert size (bp): 465
  Mutation: Fc region of human IgG contains D265A and P329A mutations (DAPA)
  Entrez Gene: CD70 (a.k.a. CD27-L, CD27L, CD27LG, LPFS3, TNFSF7, TNLG8A)
  Promoter: CMV/SP6
  Tag / fusion protein: Fc(DAPA)-AviTag-6xHis (C terminal on backbone)
  Cloning method: Restriction Enzyme; 5′ cloning site GCGGCCGC (not destroyed); 3′ cloning site GGCGCGCC (not destroyed)
  Sequencing primers: 5′ ATTTAGGTGACACTATAG; 3′ CACGTACCAGTTGAACTTCACC
Resource information
  A portion of this plasmid was derived from a plasmid made by: synthesis by ThermoFisher
Terms and licenses: Academic/Nonprofit Terms; Industry Terms: Not Available to Industry
Depositor comments: Some plasmids in this collection may have an IS4-like element ISVsa5 family transposase upstream of the CMV promoter.
How to cite: pD649-HAsp-CD70-Fc(DAPA)-AviTag-6xHis was a gift from Chris Garcia (Addgene plasmid # 156548 ; http://n2t.net/addgene:156548 ; RRID:Addgene_156548)
